Addgene plasmid #149372: BFP Homology Donor
Purpose: Promoter-less BFP cDNA with two homology arms to the lenti-CDDR reporter for HDR detection
Depositing lab: Tarek Abbas. Publication: A robust CRISPR-Cas9-based fluorescent reporter assay for the detection and quantification of DNA double-strand break repair. Eki R, She J, Parlak M, Benamar M, Du KP, Kumar P, Abbas T. Nucleic Acids Res. 2020 Oct 17. pii: 5929239. doi: 10.1093/nar/gkaa897. PubMed 33068408.
Backbone
  Vector backbone: pcDNA3.1
  Vector type: Mammalian Expression
Growth in bacteria
  Bacterial resistance: Ampicillin, 100 μg/mL
  Growth temperature: 37°C
  Growth strain: DH5alpha
  Copy number: Unknown
Gene/Insert
  Gene/Insert name: CDDR BFP Homology Donor
  Insert size (bp): 1470
  Cloning method: Gibson Cloning
  Sequencing primers: 5′ CTACCACTTCGGCACCTAC
Terms and licenses: Academic/Nonprofit Terms; Industry Terms: Not Available to Industry
How to cite: BFP Homology Donor was a gift from Tarek Abbas (Addgene plasmid # 149372 ; http://n2t.net/addgene:149372 ; RRID:Addgene_149372)
