[The description below was written by a language model from this plasmid's Addgene catalogue record and pLannotate feature annotations shown in this document.]
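Description:
BFP Homology Donor is a repair-template plasmid for measuring homology-directed repair (HDR) in mammalian cells with the lenti-CDDR CRISPR-Cas9 fluorescent reporter. The catalogue lists the backbone as pcDNA3.1 and the type as mammalian expression. However, the annotated 4,130-nt sequence shows none of the usual pcDNA3.1 elements: no CMV promoter, polyadenylation signal or mammalian selection cassette is detected. What it does show looks more like a small cloning vector, with a high-copy ColE1/pUC-type origin, an AmpR promoter driving β-lactamase for ampicillin selection in E. coli, and remnants of the lac region (lacI and lacZα fragments, CAP site, lac promoter and operator) plus a T7 promoter.

The roughly 1.5 kb insert, assembled by Gibson cloning, consists of a mammalian codon-optimised TagBFP coding sequence flanked on each side by a fragment of TurboGFP. These two fragments evidently serve as the homology arms to the reporter described in the record. No mammalian promoter is annotated upstream of TagBFP, so the donor itself should not give blue fluorescence. BFP signal is expected only after a Cas9-induced double-strand break in the integrated reporter is repaired using this template, placing the BFP sequence in an expressed context. Blue cells then provide a readout of HDR frequency.

The feature table also detects a human U6 promoter followed by an S. pyogenes gRNA scaffold and a second partial scaffold, which suggests a guide RNA expression cassette. The catalogue entry does not mention this element, and the record gives no guide target or intended role for it.
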