Features (pLannotate 1.2.2; 15 found; start..end, strand, type, name):
     42..356     +  CDS            TurboGFP (fragment): TurboGFP is a basic (constitutively fluorescent) green fluorescent protein published in 2006, derived from Pontellina plumata. It is reported to be a rapidly-maturing dimer with moderate acid sensitivity.
    426..1124    +  CDS            TagBFP: monomeric blue fluorescent protein mammalian codon-optimized
   1128..1513    +  CDS            TurboGFP (fragment): improved green fluorescent protein from Pontellina plumata (Evdokimov et al., 2006) mammalian codon-optimized
   1545..1563    -  promoter       T7 promoter: promoter for bacteriophage T7 RNA polymerase
   1566..1685    +  CDS            lacZα (fragment): LacZα fragment of β-galactosidase; lacZ fragment
   1714..1818    +  promoter       AmpR promoter: bla
   1819..2679    +  CDS            AmpR: β-lactamase; bla; confers resistance to ampicillin, carbenicillin, and related antibiotics
   2850..3438    +  rep_origin     ori: high-copy-number ColE1/pMB1/pBR322/pUC origin of replication
   3500..3740    +  promoter       U6 promoter: RNA polymerase III promoter for human U6 snRNA
   3773..3848    +  misc_RNA       gRNA scaffold: guide RNA scaffold for the Streptococcus pyogenes CRISPR/Cas9 system
   3855..3898    +  misc_RNA       gRNA scaffold (fragment): guide RNA scaffold for the Streptococcus pyogenes CRISPR/Cas9 system
   3928..4020    +  CDS            lacI (fragment): lac repressor; lacI; The lac repressor binds to the lac operator to inhibit transcription in E. coli. This inhibition can be relieved by adding lactose or isopropyl-β-D-thiogalactopyranoside (IPTG).
   4033..4054    +  protein_bind   CAP binding site: CAP binding activates transcription in the presence of cAMP. E. coli catabolite activator protein
   4069..4099    +  promoter       lac promoter: promoter for the E. coli lac operon
   4107..4123    +  protein_bind   lac operator: The lac repressor binds to the lac operator to inhibit transcription in E. coli. This inhibition can be relieved by adding lactose or isopropyl-β-D-thiogalactopyranoside (IPTG). lac repressor encoded by lacI
>Addgene plasmid #149372 | BFP Homology Donor | addgene full sequence | sequence record 313974 | Addgene NGS Result
CAGGAAACAGCTATGACCATGATTACGCCAAGCTTGGTACCATGGAGAGCGACGAGAGCGGCCTGCCCGC
CATGGAGATCGAGTGCCGCATCACCGGCACCCTGAACGGCGTGGAGTTCGAGCTGGTGGGCGGCGGAGAG
GGCACCCCCGAGCAGGGCCGCATGACCAACAAGATGAAGAGCACCAAAGGCGCCCTGACCTTCAGCCCCT
ACCTGCTGAGCCACGTGATGGGCTACGGCTTCTACCACTTCGGCACCTACCCCAGCGGCTACGAGAACCC
CTTCCTGCACGCCATCAACAACGGCGGCTACACCAACACCCGCATCGAGAAGTACGAGGACGGCGGCGTG
CTGCAGTATGAGGGCAGAGGAAGTCTGCTAACATGCGGTGACGTCGAGGAGAATCCTGGCCCACCGGTCG
CCACCAGCGAGCTGATTAAGGAGAACATGCACATGAAGCTGTACATGGAGGGCACCGTGGACAACCATCA
CTTCAAGTGCACATCCGAGGGCGAAGGCAAGCCCTACGAGGGCACCCAGACCATGAGAATCAAGGTGGTC
GAGGGCGGCCCTCTCCCCTTCGCCTTCGACATCCTGGCTACTAGCTTCCTCTACGGCAGCAAGACCTTCA
TCAACCACACCCAGGGCATCCCCGACTTCTTCAAGCAGTCCTTCCCTGAGGGCTTCACATGGGAGAGAGT
CACCACATACGAAGACGGGGGCGTGCTGACCGCTACCCAGGACACCAGCCTCCAGGACGGCTGCCTCATC
TACAACGTCAAGATCAGAGGGGTGAACTTCACATCCAACGGCCCTGTGATGCAGAAGAAAACACTCGGCT
GGGAGGCCTTCACCGAGACGCTGTACCCCGCTGACGGCGGCCTGGAAGGCAGAAACGACATGGCCCTGAA
GCTCGTGGGCGGGAGCCATCTGATCGCAAACATCAAGACCACATATAGATCCAAGAAACCCGCTAAGAAC
CTCAAGATGCCTGGCGTCTACTATGTGGACTACAGACTGGAAAGAATCAAGGAGGCCAACAACGAGACCT
ACGTCGAGCAGCACGAGGTGGCAGTGGCCAGATACTGCGACCTCCCTAGCAAACTGGGGCACAAGCTTAA
TTAATGAACGTGAGCTTCAGCTACCGCTACGAGGCCGGCCGCGTGATCGGCGACTTCAAGGTGATGGGCA
CCGGCTTCCCCGAGGACAGCGTGATCTTCACCGACAAGATCATCCGCAGCAACGCCACCGTGGAGCACCT
GCACCCCATGGGCGATAACGATCTGGATGGCAGCTTCACCCGCACCTTCAGCCTGCGCGACGGCGGCTAC
TACAGCTCCGTGGTGGACAGCCACATGCACTTCAAGAGCGCCATCCACCCCAGCATCCTGCAGAACGGGG
GCCCCATGTTCGCCTTCCGCCGCGTGGAGGAGGATCACAGCAACACCGAGCTGGGCATCGTGGAGTACCA
GCACGCCTTCAAGACCCCGGATGCAGATGCCGGTGAAGAATAACTCGAGCATGCATCTAGAGGGCCCAAT
TCGCCCTATAGTGAGTCGTATTACAATTCACTGGCCGTCGTTTTACAACGTCGTGACTGGGAAAACCCTG
GCGTTACCCAACTTAATCGCCTTGCAGCACATCCCCCTTTCGCCAGCTGGCGTAATAGCGAAGAGGCCCG
CACCGGTCAGGTGGCACTTTTCGGGGAAATGTGCGCGGAACCCCTATTTGTTTATTTTTCTAAATACATT
CAAATATGTATCCGCTCATGAGACAATAACCCTGATAAATGCTTCAATAATATTGAAAAAGGAAGAGTAT
GAGTATTCAACATTTCCGTGTCGCCCTTATTCCCTTTTTTGCGGCATTTTGCCTTCCTGTTTTTGCTCAC
CCAGAAACGCTGGTGAAAGTAAAAGATGCTGAAGATCAGTTGGGTGCACGAGTGGGTTACATCGAACTGG
ATCTCAACAGCGGTAAGATCCTTGAGAGTTTTCGCCCCGAAGAACGTTTTCCAATGATGAGCACTTTTAA
AGTTCTGCTATGTGGCGCGGTATTATCCCGTATTGACGCCGGGCAAGAGCAACTCGGTCGCCGCATACAC
TATTCTCAGAATGACTTGGTTGAGTACTCACCAGTCACAGAAAAGCATCTTACGGATGGCATGACAGTAA
GAGAATTATGCAGTGCTGCCATAACCATGAGTGATAACACTGCGGCCAACTTACTTCTGACAACGATCGG
AGGACCGAAGGAGCTAACCGCTTTTTTGCACAACATGGGGGATCATGTAACTCGCCTTGATCGTTGGGAA
CCGGAGCTGAATGAAGCCATACCAAACGACGAGCGTGACACCACGATGCCTGTAGCAATGGCAACAACGT
TGCGCAAACTATTAACTGGCGAACTACTTACTCTAGCTTCCCGGCAACAATTAATAGACTGGATGGAGGC
GGATAAAGTTGCAGGACCACTTCTGCGCTCGGCCCTTCCGGCTGGCTGGTTTATTGCTGATAAATCTGGA
GCCGGTGAGCGTGGAAGCCGCGGTATCATTGCAGCACTGGGGCCAGATGGTAAGCCCTCCCGTATCGTAG
TTATCTACACGACGGGGAGTCAGGCAACTATGGATGAACGAAATAGACAGATCGCTGAGATAGGTGCCTC
ACTGATTAAGCATTGGTAACTGTCAGACCAAGTTTACTCATATATACTTTAGATTGATTTAAAACTTCAT
TTTTAATTTAAAAGGATCTAGGTGAAGATCCTTTTTGATAATCTCATGACCAAAATCCCTTAACGTGAGT
TTTCGTTCCACTGAGCGTCAGACCCCGTAGAAAAGATCAAAGGATCTTCTTGAGATCCTTTTTTTCTGCG
CGTAATCTGCTGCTTGCAAACAAAAAAACCACCGCTACCAGCGGTGGTTTGTTTGCCGGATCAAGAGCTA
CCAACTCTTTTTCCGAAGGTAACTGGCTTCAGCAGAGCGCAGATACCAAATACTGTTCTTCTAGTGTAGC
CGTAGTTAGGCCACCACTTCAAGAACTCTGTAGCACCGCCTACATACCTCGCTCTGCTAATCCTGTTACC
AGTGGCTGCTGCCAGTGGCGATAAGTCGTGTCTTACCGGGTTGGACTCAAGACGATAGTTACCGGATAAG
GCGCAGCGGTCGGGCTGAACGGGGGGTTCGTGCACACAGCCCAGCTTGGAGCGAACGACCTACACCGAAC
TGAGATACCTACAGCGTGAGCTATGAGAAAGCGCCACGCTTCCCGAAGGGAGAAAGGCGGACAGGTATCC
GGTAAGCGGCAGGGTCGGAACAGGAGAGCGCACGAGGGAGCTTCCAGGGGGAAACGCCTGGTATCTTTAT
AGTCCTGTCGGGTTTCGCCACCTCTGACTTGAGCGTCGATTTTTGTGATGCTCGTCAGGGGGGCGGAGCC
TATGGAAAAACGCCAGCAACGCGGCCTTTTTACGGTTCCTGGCCTTTTGCTGGCCTTTTGCTCACATGTG
AGGGCCTATTTCCCATGATTCCTTCATATTTGCATATACGATACAAGGCTGTTAGAGAGATAATTGGAAT
TAATTTGACTGTAAACACAAAGATATTAGTACAAAATACGTGACGTAGAAAGTAATAATTTCTTGGGTAG
TTTGCAGTTTTAAAATTATGTTTTAAAATGGACTATCATATGCTTACCGTAACTTGAAAGTATTTCGATT
TCTTGGCTTTATATATCTTGTGGAAAGGACGAAACACCGGAAGCAGGTGAGAACCTGCCTCTGTTTTAGA
GCTAGAAATAGCAAGTTAAAATAAGGCTAGTCCGTTATCAACTTGAAAAAGTGGCACCGAGTCGGTGCTT
TTTTGTTTTAGAGCTAGAAATAGCAAGTTAAAATAAGGCTAGTCCGTTTTTAGCGCGTGCGCCAATTCAG
CGGAAGAGCGCCCAATACGCAAACCGCCTCTCCCCGCGCGTTGGCCGATTCATTAATGCAGCTGGCACGA
CAGGTTTCCCGACTGGAAAGCGGGCAGTGAGCGCAACGCAATTAATGTGAGTTAGCTCACTCATTAGGCA
CCCCAGGCTTTACACTTTATGCTTCCGGCTCGTATGTTGTGTGGAATTGTGAGCGGATAACAATTTCACA
